>Addgene plasmid #230734 | AiP1906 - pAAV-AiE2541m-minBG-SYFP2-WPRE3-BGHpA | addgene full sequence | sequence record 466325 | Addgene NGS Result
CGGGAGCAGACAAGCCCGTCAGGGCGCGTCAGCGGGTGTTGGCGGGTGTCGGGGCTGGCTTAACTATGCG
GCATCAGAGCAGATTGTACTGAGAGTGCACCATAAAATTGTAAACGTTAATATTTTGTTAAAATTCGCGT
TAAATTTTTGTTAAATCAGCTCATTTTTTAACCAATAGACCGAAATCGGCAAAATCCCTTATAAATCAAA
AGAATAGCCCGAGATAGAGT
[37 nt withheld, positions 231-267]
AAAGAACGTGGACTCCAACGTCAAAGG
[141 nt withheld, positions 295-435]
G
[46 nt withheld, positions 437-482]
A
[95 nt withheld, positions 484-578]
TATGCGGTGTGAAATACCGCACAGATGCGTAAGGAGAAAATACCGCATCAGGCGCCCCTGCAGGCAGCTG
CGCGCTCGCTCGCTCACTGAGGCCGCCCGGGCAAAGCCCGGGCGTCGGGCGACCTTTGGTCGCCCGGCCT
CAGTGAGCGAGCGAGCGCGCAGAGAGGGAGTGGCCAACTCCATCACTAGGGGTTCCTGCGGCCGCTCGGT
CCGCACGTGAGATCTCATGCCTGCTATTGTCTTCCCAATCCTCCCCCTTGCTGTCCTGCCCCACCCCACC
CCCCAGAATAGAATGACACCTACTCAGACAATGCGATGCAATTTCCTCATTTTATTAGGAAAGGACAGTG
GGAGTGGCACCTTCCAGGGTCAAGGAAGGCACGGGGGAGGGGCAAACAACAGATGGCTGGCAACTAGAAG
GCACAGTCGAAGATCTCTCGAGCCACGGAATTGTCAGTGCCCAACAGCCGAGCCCCTGTCCAGCAGCGGG
CAAGGCAGGCGGCGATGAGTTCCGCCGTGGCAAGAACTAACCAGGATTTATACAAGGAGGAGAAAATGAA
AGCCATACGGGAAGCAATAGCATGATACAAAGGCATTAAAGCAGCGTATCCACATAGCGTAAAAGGAGCA
ACATAGTTAAGAATACCAGTCAATCTTTCACAAATTTTGTAATCCAGAGGTTGATTATGATATCGAATTC
GCGGCCGCGGCGCGCCGTCGACTTACTTGTACAGCTCGTCCATGCCGAGAGTGATCCCGGCGGCGGTCAC
GAACTCCAGCAGGACCATGTGATCGCGCTTCTCGTTGGGGTCTTTGCTCAGCTTGGACTGGTAGCTCAGG
TAGTGGTTGTCGGGCAGCAGCACGGGGCCGTCGCCGATGGGGGTGTTCTGCTGGTAGTGGTCGGCGAGCT
GCACGCCGCCGTCCTCGATGTTGTGGCGGATCTTGAAGTTGGCCTTGATGCCGTTCTTCTGCTTGTCGGC
GGTGATATAGACGTTGTGGCTGTTGTAGTTGTACTCCAGCTTGTGCCCCAGGATGTTGCCGTCCTCCTTG
AAGTCGATGCCCTTCAGCTCGATGCGGTTCACCAGGGTGTCGCCCTCGAACTTCACCTCGGCGCGGGTCT
TGTAGTTGCCGTCGTCCTTGAAGAAGATGGTGCGCTCCTGGACGTAGCCTTCGGGCATGGCGGACTTGAA
GAAGTCGTGCTGCTTCATGTGGTCGGGGTAGCGGGCGAAGCACTGCACGCCGTAGCCCAGGGTGGTCACG
AGGGTGGGCCAGGGCACGGGCAGCTTGCCGGTGGTGCAGATCAGCTTCAGGGTCAGCTTGCCGTAGGTGG
CATCGCCCTCGCCCTCGCCGGACACGCTGAACTTGTGGCCGTTTACGTCGCCGTCCAGCTCGACCAGGAT
GGGCACCACCCCGGTGAACAGCTCCTCGCCCTTGCTCACCATGGTGGCGACCGGTAGCGCTAGCTTCGAA
AGATCTGGATCCCAGAAGCAAATGTAAGCAATAGATGGCTCTGCCCTGACTTTTATGCCCAGCCCGAGCT
CCGGCCTGCCAAGGAGGAAGCAGTTAGACCCTTATCAAGCATCGCTGAGTGAGATCATGTGTCAAAACTG
AGACGGTTAGGACCAAGAAAGTGTGGCTAGCAAGAATGCATCTGAAGGGCACTGATGGGAGAGAGAAATG
AAAGAGGTAAGGTTTGCCCAGATTCTCACCGTGAGCAAGAAGCCAAGCCCACACCACAAAGTTGCCTCTG
TATCCAGCCAGCTGATGAATCCTTCTCTGAAGACATGGCGGGGGTGGGGGGGACACTCCTGGAAATGAGT
CAGGACAATAATAAGTTGGGGCTTTAAAAATAACTAGACAAGCAGCAAAAAGTGAGACGGCACAGTCCCA
GGCTGGAAGCAGCGGATCCGTCGCTGTCAGGGAGGCCGCACATTGCTCATCTTTGCGCAGGTTCCCTTGA
CTTCGGAGTGACATTATTTCCTCAGCTCACTTCAGGCTCCCTCTGAAATATTCCATGACTAACATCCAGT
CCAGAGATTACACGATTATTACTCTTACAACGCGTGCGGCCGCAGGAACCCCTAGTGATGGAGTTGGCCA
CTCCCTCTCTGCGCGCTCGCTCGCTCACTGAGGCCGGGCGACCAAAGGTCGCCCGACGCCCGGGCGGCCT
CAGTGAGCGAGCGAGCGCGCAGCTGCCTGCAGGACATGTGAGCAAAAGGCCAGCAAAAGGCCAGGAACCG
TAAAAAGGCCGCGTTGCTGGCGTTTTTCCATAGGCTCCGCCCCCCTGACGAGCATCACAAAAATCGACGC
TCAAGTCAGAGGTGGCGAAACCCGACAGGACTATAAAGATACCAGGCGTTTCCCCCTGGAAGCTCCCTCG
TGCGCTCTCCTGTTCCGACCCTGCCGCTTACCGGATACCTGTCCGCCTTTCTCCCTTCGGGAAGCGTGGC
GCTTTCTCATAGCTCACGCTGTAGGTATCTCAGTTCGGTGTAGGTCGTTCGCTCCAAGCTGGGCTGTGTG
CACGAACCCCCCGTTCAGCCCGACCGCTGCGCCTTATCCGGTAACTATCGTCTTGAGTCCAACCCGGTAA
GACACGACTTATCGCCACTGGCAGCAGCCACTGGTAACAGGATTAGCAGAGCGAGGTATGTAGGCGGTGC
TACAGAGTTCTTGAAGTGGTGGCCTAACTACGGCTACACTAGAAGAACAGTATTTGGTATCTGCGCTCTG
CTGAAGCCAGTTACCTTCGGAAAAAGAGTTGGTAGCTCTTGATCCGGCAAACAAACCACCGCTGGTAGCG
GTGGTTTTTTTGTTTGCAAGCAGCAGATTACGCGCAGAAAAAAAGGATCTCAAGAAGATCCTTTGATCTT
TTCTACGGGGTCTGACGCTCAGTGGAACGAAAACTCACGTTAAGGGATTTTGGTCATGAGATTATCAAAA
AGGATCTTCACCTAGATCCTTTTAAATTAAAAATGAAGTTTTAAATCAATCTAAAGTATATATGAGTAAA
CTTGGTCTGACAGTTACCAATGCTTAATCAGTGAGGCACCTATCTCAGCGATCTGTCTATTTCGTTCATC
CATAGTTGCCTGACTCCCCGTCGTGTAGATAACTACGATACGGGAGGGCTTACCATCTGGCCCCAGTGCT
GCAATGATACCGCGAGACCCACGCTCACCGGCTCCAGATTTATCAGCAATAAACCAGCCAGCCGGAAGGG
CCGAGCGCAGAAGTGGTCCTGCAACTTTATCCGCCTCCATCCAGTCTATTAATTGTTGCCGGGAAGCTAG
AGTAAGTAGTTCGCCAGTTAATAGTTTGCGCAACGTTGTTGCCATTGCTACAGGCATCGTGGTGTCACGC
TCGTCGTTTGGTATGGCTTCATTCAGCTCCGGTTCCCAACGATCAAGGCGAGTTACATGATCCCCCATGT
TGTGCAAAAAAGCGGTTAGCTCCTTCGGTCCTCCGATCGTTGTCAGAAGTAAGTTGGCCGCAGTGTTATC
ACTCATGGTTATGGCAGCACTGCATAATTCTCTTACTGTCATGCCATCCGTAAGATGCTTTTCTGTGACT
GGTGAGTACTCAACCAAGTCATTCTGAGAATAGTGTATGCGGCGACCGAGTTGCTCTTGCCCGGCGTCAA
TACGGGATAATACCGCGCCACATAGCAGAACTTTAAAAGTGCTCATCATTGGAAAACGTTCTTCGGGGCG
AAAACTCTCAAGGATCTTACCGCTGTTGAGATCCAGTTCGATGTAACCCACTCGTGCACCCAACTGATCT
TCAGCATCTTTTACTTTCACCAGCGTTTCTGGGTGAGCAAAAACAGGAAGGCAAAATGCCGCAAAAAAGG
GAATAAGGGCGACACGGAAATGTTGAATACTCATACTCTTCCTTTTTCAATATTATTGAAGCATTTATCA
GGGTTATTGTCTCATGAGCGGATACATATTTGAATGTATTTAGAAAAATAAACAAATAGGGGTTCCGCGC
ACATTTCCCCGAAAAGTGCCACCTGACGTCTAAGAAACCATTATTATCATGACATTAACCTATAAAAATA
GGCGTATCACGAGGCCCTTTCGTCTCGCGCGTTTCGGTGATGACGGTGAAAACCTCTGACACATGCAGCT
CCCGGAGACGGTCACAGCTTGTCTGTAAGCGGATGC
Features (pLannotate 1.2.2; 14 found; start..end, strand, type, name):
     55..104     +  misc_feature   bom (fragment): basis of mobility region from pBR322
    105..560     -  rep_origin     f1 ori (sequence partly withheld): f1 bacteriophage origin of replication; arrow indicates direction of (+) strand synthesis
    579..630     +  misc_feature   bom (fragment): basis of mobility region from pBR322
    635..775     -  repeat_region  AAV2 ITR: inverted terminal repeat of adeno-associated virus serotype 2 inverted
    893..1004    -  polyA_signal   bGH poly(A) signal: bovine growth hormone polyadenylation signal
   1021..1101    -  misc_feature   WPRE (fragment): woodchuck hepatitis virus posttranscriptional regulatory element
   1107..1264    -  misc_feature   WPRE (fragment): woodchuck hepatitis virus posttranscriptional regulatory element
   1304..2020    -  CDS            SYFP2: SYFP2 is a basic (constitutively fluorescent) yellow fluorescent protein published in 2006, derived from Aequorea victoria. It is reported to be a very rapidly-maturing monomer with moderate acid sensitivity.
   2687..2714    -  repeat_region  AAV2 ITR (fragment): inverted terminal repeat of adeno-associated virus serotype 2 inverted
   2743..2770    -  repeat_region  AAV2 ITR (fragment): inverted terminal repeat of adeno-associated virus serotype 2 inverted
   2843..3431    -  rep_origin     ori: high-copy-number ColE1/pMB1/pBR322/pUC origin of replication
   3602..4462    -  CDS            AmpR: β-lactamase; bla; confers resistance to ampicillin, carbenicillin, and related antibiotics
   4463..4567    -  promoter       AmpR promoter: bla
   4662..4697    +  CDS            rop (fragment): Rop protein, which maintains plasmids at low copy number; rop
