[The description below was written by a language model from this plasmid's Addgene catalogue record and pLannotate feature annotations shown in this document.]
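Description:
AiP1906 - pAAV-AiE2541m-minBG-SYFP2-WPRE3-BGHpA is an AAV transfer plasmid built on a pAAV2 backbone, intended for packaging a recombinant adeno-associated virus genome that reports enhancer activity in the brain. In bacteria it is maintained as a high-copy plasmid through a ColE1/pUC-type origin and selected with ampicillin via the β-lactamase gene and its native promoter. An f1 phage origin and short remnants of pBR322 bom and rop sequences are also present in the backbone. The 4,744 nt sequence record shows one complete AAV2 inverted terminal repeat and only fragmentary matches for the second. This may reflect the difficulty of sequencing and annotating these structured repeats, or it may be a real partial deletion.

Between the ITRs lies a single expression cassette. The AiE2541m enhancer is placed upstream of a minimal beta-globin promoter (minBG), which has little activity on its own, so transcription depends on the enhancer and is restricted to cells in which that enhancer is active. Neither the enhancer nor minBG is annotated in the feature table, but the unannotated stretch between the SYFP2 coding sequence and the upstream ITR fragments is where they would be expected. The reporter is SYFP2, a rapidly maturing monomeric yellow fluorescent protein derived from Aequorea victoria. It is followed by WPRE3, a shortened woodchuck hepatitis virus posttranscriptional element (detected as two WPRE fragments) that boosts transcript expression while saving packaging space, and by a bovine growth hormone polyadenylation signal. The construct belongs to a collection of enhancer AAVs for genetic access to cortical cell types and is used to label specific brain cell populations. The record does not state which population AiE2541m targets.
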