Addgene plasmid #230734: AiP1906 - pAAV-AiE2541m-minBG-SYFP2-WPRE3-BGHpA
Purpose: AiE2541m is an enhancer sequence, designed to drive AAV-mediated transgene expression in specific populations of brain cells
Depositing lab: Allen Institute for Brain Science & Bosiljka Tasic. Depositing organization: Allen Institute. Publication: A suite of enhancer AAVs and transgenic mouse lines for genetic access to cortical cell types. Ben-Simon Y, Hooper M, Narayan S, Daigle TL, Dwivedi D, Way SW, Oster A, Stafford DA, Mich JK, Taormina MJ, Martinez RA, Opitz-Araya X, Roth JR, Alexander JR, Allen S, Amster A, Arbuckle J, Ayala A, Baker PM, Bakken TE, Barcelli T, Barta S, Bendrick J, Bertagnolli D, Bielstein C, Bishwakarma P, Bowlus J, Boyer G, Brouner K, Casian B, Casper T, Chakka AB, Chakrabarty R, Chance RK, Chavan S, Clark M, Colbert K, Collman F, Daniel S, Departee M, DiValentin P, Donadio N, Dotson N, Egdorf T, Fliss T, Gabitto M, Garcia J, Gary A, Gasperini M, Gloe J, Goldy J, Gore BB, Graybuck L, Greisman N, Haeseleer F, Halterman C, Haradon Z, Hastings SD, Helback O, Ho W, Hockemeyer D, Huang C, Huff S, Hunker A, Johansen N, Jones D, Juneau Z, Kalmbach B, Kannan M, Khem S, Kussick E, Kutsal R, Larsen R, Lee C, Lee AY, Leibly M, Lenz GH, Li S, Liang E, Lusk N, Madigan Z, Malloy J, Malone J, McCue R, Melchor J, Mollenkopf T, Moosman S, Morin E, Newman D, Ng L, Ngo K, Omstead V, Otto S, Oyama A, Pena N, Pham T, Phillips E, Pom CA, Potekhina L, Ransford S, Ray PL, Rette D, Reynoldson C, Rimorin C, Rocha D, Ruiz A, Sanchez REA, Sawyer L, Sedeno-Cortes A, Sevigny JP, Shapovalova N, Shepard N, Shulga L, Sigler AR, Siverts L, Soliman S, Somasundaram S, Staats B, Stewart K, Szelenyi E, Tieu M, Trader C, Tran A, van Velthoven CTJ, Walker M, Wang Y, Weed N, Wirthlin M, Wood T, Wynalda B, Yao Z, Zhou T, Ariza J, Dee N, Reding M, Ronellenfitch K, Mufti S, Sunkin SM, Smith KA, Esposito L, Waters J, Thyagarajan B, Yao S, Lein ES, Zeng H, Levi BP, Ngai J, Ting JT, Tasic B. Cell. 2025 May 16:S0092-8674(25)00513-6. doi: 10.1016/j.cell.2025.05.002. PubMed 40403729.
Backbone
  Vector backbone: pAAV2
  Vector type: AAV
Growth in bacteria
  Bacterial resistance: Ampicillin, 100 μg/mL
  Growth temperature: 37°C
  Growth strain: NEB Stable
  Copy number: High Copy
Gene/Insert
  Gene/Insert name: SYFP2
  Species: Synthetic
  Promoter: minBG
  Cloning method: Gibson Cloning
Terms and licenses: Academic/Nonprofit Terms; Industry Terms: Not Available to Industry
How to cite: AiP1906 - pAAV-AiE2541m-minBG-SYFP2-WPRE3-BGHpA was a gift from Allen Institute for Brain Science & Bosiljka Tasic (Addgene plasmid # 230734 ; http://n2t.net/addgene:230734 ; RRID:Addgene_230734)
